Addgene plasmid #180716: pMYT063
Purpose: Spacer cassette with ConL3 and ConR4 connectors to be used in the Dueber YTK and Ellis MYT systems
Depositing lab: Tom Ellis. Depositing organization: Imperial College London. Publication: A Multiplex MoClo Toolkit for Extensive and Flexible Engineering of Saccharomyces cerevisiae. Shaw WM, Khalil AS, Ellis T. ACS Synth Biol. 2023 Nov 6. doi: 10.1021/acssynbio.3c00423. PubMed 37930278.
Backbone
  Vector backbone: pYTK095
  Backbone manufacturer: John Dueber
  Vector type: Synthetic Biology
Growth in bacteria
  Bacterial resistance: Ampicillin, 100 μg/mL
  Growth temperature: 37°C
  Growth strain: DH5alpha
  Copy number: High Copy
Gene/Insert
  Gene/Insert name: 3/4 Spacer Cassette
  Species: Synthetic
  Cloning method: Restriction Enzyme; 5′ cloning site Unknown (unknown if destroyed)
Terms and licenses: Academic/Nonprofit Terms; Industry Terms: Not Available to Industry
How to cite: pMYT063 was a gift from Tom Ellis (Addgene plasmid # 180716 ; http://n2t.net/addgene:180716 ; RRID:Addgene_180716)
