[The description below was written by a language model from this plasmid's Addgene catalogue record and pLannotate feature annotations shown in this document.]
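Description:
pMYT063 is a small (about 2.3 kb) synthetic biology plasmid belonging to the Multiplex Yeast Toolkit (MYT), an extension of the Yeast Toolkit (YTK) modular cloning system for engineering Saccharomyces cerevisiae. It is built on the pYTK095 backbone, which the record lists as an ampicillin-resistant vector. It is maintained only in E. coli. The annotated features consist of a high-copy ColE1/pUC-type origin of replication and the β-lactamase gene (AmpR) with its native bla promoter, giving ampicillin selection. No yeast origin, yeast marker or integration homology is annotated, consistent with its role as an intermediate assembly component rather than a plasmid used directly in yeast.

The payload is the synthetic "3/4 Spacer Cassette", a spacer flanked by the ConL3 and ConR4 assembly connectors. In the YTK/MYT hierarchy, single transcription units are assembled into cassette plasmids bounded by a left and a right connector, and these connectors dictate the order in which cassettes are joined in a subsequent Golden Gate reaction to make multigene constructs. A spacer cassette carrying ConL3 and ConR4 occupies one position in that chain without contributing a gene, so that a multigene assembly can be completed when fewer transcription units are needed than the destination format expects. The automated annotation did not detect the connectors or spacer, so these lie in the unannotated portion of the sequence. The record does not describe the composition or length of the spacer, and the cloning sites used are listed as unknown.
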