Features (pLannotate 1.2.2; 3 found; start..end, strand, type, name):
    514..1374    -  CDS            AmpR: β-lactamase; bla; confers resistance to ampicillin, carbenicillin, and related antibiotics
   1375..1479    -  promoter       AmpR promoter: bla
   1582..2170    +  rep_origin     ori: high-copy-number ColE1/pMB1/pBR322/pUC origin of replication
>Addgene plasmid #180716 | pMYT063 | addgene full sequence | sequence record 369707 | Addgene NGS Result
GATGTAGGACAGCCACCAGTGGCAGCTAATCAACACCGCAAGATGCCGATGCACGCTCATATCATCGTCG
TCAGCCTGGTAGCCATTCGACATACGGATCAGGGAACTCGAACCCAGTACGCGCAATACGAGGTAAAGCC
ACGAATTCCAGTTCTAGACATGCGTCTCAGTTCATCGCCGACCGCAGAACTTACGAGCGGTTATCGAAGA
ATGGCGGTATGAGACGCGATACTAGTCGTACTGCAGGAATCTTTACTCCCAAGCGAGCGCCTGCACTAGA
CGAACTAGGCAAGATGCGTCCAATCCGTCTAAACATGGTGACAACGCTGGACAGATGACGTAACACCGAG
CCACATCCTGAAATCGAGGCAGGCTAACCGAAACCGTGACAATGCAAAGAGACAGCCTGACGCGGCCGCG
ATTATCAAAAAGGATCTTCACCTAGATCCTTTTAAATTAAAAATGAAGTTTTAAATCAATCTAAAGTATA
TATGAGTAAACTTGGTCTGACAGTTACCAATGCTTAATCAGTGAGGCACCTATCTCAGCGATCTGTCTAT
TTCGTTCATCCATAGTTGCCTGACTCCCCGTCGTGTAGATAACTACGATACGGGAGGGCTTACCATCTGG
CCCCAGTGCTGCAATGATACCGCGGGACCCACGCTCACCGGCTCCAGATTTATCAGCAATAAACCAGCCA
GCCGGAAGGGCCGAGCGCAGAAGTGGTCCTGCAACTTTATCCGCCTCCATCCAGTCTATTAATTGTTGCC
GGGAAGCTAGAGTAAGTAGTTCGCCAGTTAATAGTTTGCGCAACGTTGTTGCCATTGCTACAGGCATCGT
GGTGTCACGCTCGTCGTTTGGTATGGCTTCATTCAGCTCCGGTTCCCAACGATCAAGGCGAGTTACATGA
TCCCCCATGTTGTGCAAAAAAGCGGTTAGCTCCTTCGGTCCTCCGATCGTTGTCAGAAGTAAGTTGGCCG
CAGTGTTATCACTCATGGTTATGGCAGCACTGCATAATTCTCTTACTGTCATGCCATCCGTAAGATGCTT
TTCTGTGACTGGTGAGTACTCAACCAAGTCATTCTGAGAATAGTGTATGCGGCGACCGAGTTGCTCTTGC
CCGGCGTCAATACGGGATAATACCGCGCCACATAGCAGAACTTTAAAAGTGCTCATCATTGGAAAACGTT
CTTCGGGGCGAAAACTCTCAAGGATCTTACCGCTGTTGAGATCCAGTTCGATGTAACCCACTCGTGCACC
CAACTGATCTTCAGCATCTTTTACTTTCACCAGCGTTTCTGGGTGAGCAAAAACAGGAAGGCAAAATGCC
GCAAAAAAGGGAATAAGGGCGACACGGAAATGTTGAATACTCATACTCTTCCTTTTTCAATATTATTGAA
GCATTTATCAGGGTTATTGTCTCATGAGCGGATACATATTTGAATGTATTTAGAAAAATAAACAAATAGG
GGTTCCGCGCACATTTCCCCGAAAAGTGCCACCTGTCATGACCAAAATCCCTTAACGTGAGTTTTCGTTC
CACTGAGCGTCAGACCCCGTAGAAAAGATCAAAGGATCTTCTTGAGATCCTTTTTTTCTGCGCGTAATCT
GCTGCTTGCAAACAAAAAAACCACCGCTACCAGCGGTGGTTTGTTTGCCGGATCAAGAGCTACCAACTCT
TTTTCCGAAGGTAACTGGCTTCAGCAGAGCGCAGATACCAAATACTGTTCTTCTAGTGTAGCCGTAGTTA
GGCCACCACTTCAAGAACTCTGTAGCACCGCCTACATACCTCGCTCTGCTAATCCTGTTACCAGTGGCTG
CTGCCAGTGGCGATAAGTCGTGTCTTACCGGGTTGGACTCAAGACGATAGTTACCGGATAAGGCGCAGCG
GTCGGGCTGAACGGGGGGTTCGTGCACACAGCCCAGCTTGGAGCGAACGACCTACACCGAACTGAGATAC
CTACAGCGTGAGCTATGAGAAAGCGCCACGCTTCCCGAAGGGAGAAAGGCGGACAGGTATCCGGTAAGCG
GCAGGGTCGGAACAGGAGAGCGCACGAGGGAGCTTCCAGGGGGAAACGCCTGGTATCTTTATAGTCCTGT
CGGGTTTCGCCACCTCTGACTTGAGCGTCGATTTTTGTGATGCTCGTCAGGGGGGCGGAGCCTATGGAAA
AACGCCAGCAACGCGGCCTTTTTACGGTTCCTGGCCTTTTGCTGGCCTTTTGCTCACATGTTCTTTCCTG
CGTTATCCCCTGATTCTGTGGATAACCGTGCGGCCGCGCAGACCTAGACCACATGAGGCT
